Addgene plasmid #127727: pDSM-bc-Ptdh3-CAD-Ttdh1
Purpose: Yeast pathway position 3. CAD transcription unit with the TDH3 promoter and TDH1 terminator.
Depositing lab: Christopher Voigt. Depositing organization: Massachusetts Institute of Technology. Publication: Iterative algorithm-guided design of massive strain libraries, applied to itaconic acid production in yeast. Young EM, Zhao Z, Gielesen BEM, Wu L, Benjamin Gordon D, Roubos JA, Voigt CA. Metab Eng. 2018 Jul;48:33-43. doi: 10.1016/j.ymben.2018.05.002. Epub 2018 May 9. PubMed 29753070.
Backbone
  Vector backbone: pDSM-bc
  Vector type: Yeast Expression, Synthetic Biology
Growth in bacteria
  Bacterial resistance: Kanamycin, 50 μg/mL
  Growth temperature: 37°C
  Growth strain: DH5alpha
  Copy number: High Copy
Gene/Insert
  Gene/Insert name: cis-aconitate decarboxylase (alt name: CAD)
  Species: Aspergillus terreus
  Insert size (bp): 1495
  GenBank ID: MH366503.1
  Promoter: Ptdh3
  Cloning method: Restriction Enzyme; 5′ cloning site BsaI (destroyed during cloning); 3′ cloning site BsaI (destroyed during cloning)
  Sequencing primers: 5′ CGGATCGATGTACACAACCG; 3′ CAACAGGAGGCGGATGGATATAC
Terms and licenses: Academic/Nonprofit Terms; Industry Terms: Not Available to Industry
Depositor comments: CAD transcription unit with pathway position 3 homology arms, compatible with 5' position 2 and 3' position 3 homology arm. Sequencing primers are also the primers for amplifying DNA for integration into the S. cerevisiae genome.
How to cite: pDSM-bc-Ptdh3-CAD-Ttdh1 was a gift from Christopher Voigt (Addgene plasmid # 127727 ; http://n2t.net/addgene:127727 ; RRID:Addgene_127727)
