[The description below was written by a language model from this plasmid's Addgene catalogue record and pLannotate feature annotations shown in this document.]
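Description:
pDSM-bc-Ptdh3-CAD-Ttdh1 is a 5.2 kb part-carrying plasmid from a yeast pathway-assembly toolkit, built on the pDSM-bc backbone and classified as a yeast expression/synthetic biology vector. It is maintained in E. coli through a high-copy ColE1/pUC-type origin and selected with kanamycin via an aph(3')-Ia KanR gene that the annotation places downstream of a bla promoter fragment. The feature table shows no yeast replication origin or yeast auxotrophic marker, which fits the depositor's note that the cassette is amplified from the plasmid and integrated into the S. cerevisiae genome rather than carried episomally. Fragments of rrnB terminators, 5S rRNA and lacZα are also annotated in the backbone and appear to be vector remnants flanking the cloning region.

The payload is a single transcription unit for cis-aconitate decarboxylase (CAD, cad1) from Aspergillus terreus, the enzyme that converts cis-aconitate to itaconic acid. The coding sequence sits directly downstream of the strong constitutive S. cerevisiae TDH3 (GAP) promoter. According to the record it is followed by the TDH1 terminator, although that element was not picked up by the automated annotation. The unit was assembled through BsaI sites that were destroyed during cloning, consistent with Golden Gate-style construction. It carries homology arms defining pathway position 3, compatible with the position 2 arm on the 5′ side and the position 3 arm on the 3′ side, so that neighbouring units can be joined in order by recombination. Two minimal FRT sites in opposite orientation bracket the cassette; the record does not explain their role. The plasmid was used in combinatorial strain-library construction for itaconic acid production in yeast.
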