Features (pLannotate 1.2.2; 12 found; start..end, strand, type, name):
     60..100     +  terminator     rrnB T1 terminator (fragment): transcription terminator T1 from the E. coli rrnB gene
    144..177     +  protein_bind   FRT (minimal): supports FLP-mediated excision but not integration (Turan and Bode, 2011) FLP recombinase from the Saccharomyces cerevisiae 2μ plasmid
    242..841     +  promoter       GAP promoter (fragment): S. cerevisiae TDH3; promoter for glyceraldehyde-3-phosphate dehydrogenase
    842..2308    +  CDS            cad1: CAD_ASPTE - Experimental evidence at protein level: Swiss-Prot protein existence level 1. Involved in the production of itaconic acid, a soluble unsaturated dicarboxylic acid mainly produced from sugars. From Aspergillus terreus.
   2686..2719    -  protein_bind   FRT (minimal): supports FLP-mediated excision but not integration (Turan and Bode, 2011) FLP recombinase from the Saccharomyces cerevisiae 2μ plasmid
   3189..3208    +  CDS            lacZα (fragment): LacZα fragment of β-galactosidase; lacZ fragment
   3233..3250    -  terminator     rrnB T2 terminator (fragment): transcription terminator T2 from the E. coli rrnB gene
   3475..4063    -  rep_origin     ori: high-copy-number ColE1/pMB1/pBR322/pUC origin of replication
   4185..4994    -  CDS            KanR: aminoglycoside phosphotransferase; aph(3')-Ia; confers resistance to kanamycin in bacteria or G418 (Geneticin®) in eukaryotes
   4997..5093    -  promoter       AmpR promoter (fragment): bla
   5123..5147    -  CDS            KanR (fragment): aminoglycoside phosphotransferase; aph(3')-Ia; confers resistance to kanamycin in bacteria or G418 (Geneticin®) in eukaryotes
   5176..56      +  ncRNA          5S rRNA (across the origin): Accession: RF00001 - 5S ribosomal RNA
>Addgene plasmid #127727 | pDSM-bc-Ptdh3-CAD-Ttdh1 | addgene full sequence | sequence record 254032 | Addgene NGS Result
CCGTAGCGCCGATGGTAGTGTGGGGACTCCCCATGCGAGAGTAGGGAACTGCCAGGCATCAAATAAAACG
AAAGGCTCAGTCGAAAGACTGGGCCTTTCGCCCGGGCTAATTAGGGGGTGTCGCCCTTATTCGACTCTAT
AGTGAAGTTCCTATTCTCTAGAAAGTATAGGAACTTCTGAAGTGGGGCGGATCGATGTACACAACCGACT
GCACCCAAACGAACACAAATCTTAGCAGTGCTTAGTCAAAAAATTAGCCTTTTAATTCTGCTGTAACCCG
TACATGCCCAAAATAGGGGGCGGGTTACACAGAATATATAACATCGTAGGTGTCTGGGTGAACAGTTTAT
TCCTGGCATCCACTAAATATAATGGAGCCCGCTTTTTAAGCTGGCATCCAGAAAAAAAAAGAATCCCAGC
ACCAAAATATTGTTTTCTTCACCAACCATCAGTTCATAGGTCCATTCTCTTAGCGCAACTACAGAGAACA
GGGGCACAAACAGGCAAAAAACGGGCACAACCTCAATGGAGTGATGCAACCTGCCTGGAGTAAATGATGA
CACAAGGCAATTGACCCACGCATGTATCTATCTCATTTTCTTACACCTTCTATTACCTTCTGCTCTCTCT
GATTTGGAAAAAGCTGAAAAAAAAGGTTGAAACCAGTTCCCTGAAATTATTCCCCTACTTGACTAATAAG
TATATAAAGACGGTAGGTATTGATTGTAATTCTGTAAATCTATTTCTTAAACTTCTTAAATTCTACTTTT
ATAGTTAGTCTTTTTTTTAGTTTTAAAACACCAAGAACTTAGTTTCGAATAAACACACATAAACAAACAA
AATGACCAAGCAATCTGCTGACTCCAATGCCAAGTCTGGTGTCACTTCCGAAATCTGTCACTGGGCTTCC
AACTTGGCTACTGACGACATTCCATCTGATGTCTTGGAAAGAGCCAAGTACTTGATTTTGGACGGTATTG
CCTGTGCTTGGGTTGGTGCTCGTGTTCCATGGTCTGAAAAGTACGTTCAAGCTACCATGTCCTTCGAACC
TCCAGGTGCTTGTCGTGTCATCGGTTACGGTCAAAAATTGGGTCCAGTTGCTGCTGCCATGACCAACTCT
GCCTTTATTCAAGCCACTGAATTGGATGACTACCACTCTGAAGCTCCATTGCACTCTGCTTCCATTGTTC
TACCAGCTGTTTTCGCTGCTTCTGAAGTCTTGGCTGAACAAGGTAAGACCATCTCTGGTATCGATGTTAT
CTTAGCTGCCATTGTCGGTTTCGAATCTGGTCCAAGAATCGGTAAGGCCATCTACGGTTCTGACTTGTTG
AACAACGGTTGGCATTGTGGTGCCGTTTACGGTGCTCCAGCTGGTGCTTTGGCTACCGGTAAGTTGTTGG
GTTTGACTCCAGACTCCATGGAAGATGCTTTGGGTATCGCTTGTACCCAAGCTTGTGGTTTGATGTCTGC
TCAATACGGTGGTATGGTTAAGAGAGTTCAACATGGTTTCGCTGCCAGAAACGGTCTATTAGGTGGTTTG
TTGGCTCACGGTGGTTACGAAGCTATGAAGGGTGTCTTGGAAAGATCTTACGGTGGTTTCTTGAAGATGT
TCACCAAGGGTAACGGTAGAGAACCTCCATACAAGGAAGAAGAAGTTGTTGCCGGTTTAGGTTCTTTCTG
GCACACTTTCACCATCAGAATCAAATTGTACGCTTGTTGTGGTTTAGTCCACGGTCCAGTTGAAGCCATT
GAAAACTTACAAGGTCGTTACCCAGAATTGTTGAACAGAGCTAACTTGTCCAACATCAGACACGTTCACG
TTCAATTATCCACTGCTTCCAACTCTCACTGTGGTTGGATTCCAGAAGAAAGACCAATCTCCTCCATTGC
TGGTCAAATGTCTGTTGCTTACATTTTGGCTGTCCAATTGGTTGACCAACAATGTTTGTTGTCTCAATTC
TCCGAATTCGATGACAACTTGGAAAGACCAGAAGTCTGGGATTTGGCTAGAAAGGTCACCTCTTCTCAAT
CTGAAGAATTTGACCAAGATGGTAACTGTTTGTCTGCTGGTAGAGTCAGAATTGAATTCAACGACGGTTC
TTCCATCACTGAATCCGTTGAAAAGCCATTAGGTGTCAAGGAACCAATGCCAAACGAAAGAATCTTGCAC
AAATACAGAACTTTGGCTGGTTCCGTCACTGACGAATCCAGAGTCAAGGAAATCGAAGATTTGGTTTTGG
GTTTGGACAGATTGACCGATATCTCTCCATTATTGGAATTGTTGAACTGTCCAGTCAAATCTCCATTGGG
TATCAAGTAAAATAAAGCAATCTTGATGAGGATAATGATTTTTTTTTGAATATACATAAATACTACCGTT
TTTCTGCTAGATTTTGTGAAGACGTAAATAAGTACATATTACTTTTTAAGCCAAGACAAGATTAAGCATT
AACTTTACCCTTTTCTCTTCTAAGTTTCAATACTAGTTATCACTGTTTAAAAGTTATGGCGAGAACGTCG
GCGGTTAAAATATATTACCCTGAACGTGGTGAATTGAAGTTCTAGGATGGTTTAAAGATTTTTCCTTTTT
GGGAAATAAGTAAACAATATATTGCTGCCTTCCTCACGCTTTCCGGCATCTTCCAGACCACAGTATATCC
ATCCGCCTCCTGTTGAAAATGAAGTGAAGTTCCTATACTTTCTAGAGAATAGGAACTTCTATAGTGAGTC
GAATAAGGGCGACACAAAATTTATTCTAAATGCATAATAAATACTGATAACATCTTATAGTTTGTATTAT
ATTTTGTATTATCGTTGACATGTATAATTTTGATATCAAAAACTGATTTTCCCTTTATTATTTTCGAGAT
TTATTTTCTTAATTCTCTTTAACAAACTAGAAATATTGTATATACAAAAAATCATAAATAATAGATGAAT
AGTTTAATTATAGGTGTTCATCAATCGAAAAAGCAACGTATCTTATTTAAAGTGCGTTGCTTTTTTCTCA
TTTATAAGGTTAAATAATTCTCATATATCAAGCAAAGTGACAGGCGCCCTTAAATATTCTGACAAATGCT
CTTTCCCTAAACTCCCCCCATAAAAAAACCCGCCGAAGCGGGTTTTTACGTTATTTGCGGATTAACGATT
ACTCGTTATCAGAACCGCCCAGGGGGCCCGAGCTTAAGACTGGCCGTCGTTTTACAACACAGAAAGAGTT
TGTAGAAACGCAAAAAGGCCATCCGTCAGGGGCCTTCTGCTTAGTTTGATGCCTGGCAGTTCCCTACTCT
CGCCTTCCGCTTCCTCGCTCACTGACTCGCTGCGCTCGGTCGTTCGGCTGCGGCGAGCGGTATCAGCTCA
CTCAAAGGCGGTAATACGGTTATCCACAGAATCAGGGGATAACGCAGGAAAGAACATGTGAGCAAAAGGC
CAGCAAAAGGCCAGGAACCGTAAAAAGGCCGCGTTGCTGGCGTTTTTCCATAGGCTCCGCCCCCCTGACG
AGCATCACAAAAATCGACGCTCAAGTCAGAGGTGGCGAAACCCGACAGGACTATAAAGATACCAGGCGTT
TCCCCCTGGAAGCTCCCTCGTGCGCTCTCCTGTTCCGACCCTGCCGCTTACCGGATACCTGTCCGCCTTT
CTCCCTTCGGGAAGCGTGGCGCTTTCTCATAGCTCACGCTGTAGGTATCTCAGTTCGGTGTAGGTCGTTC
GCTCCAAGCTGGGCTGTGTGCACGAACCCCCCGTTCAGCCCGACCGCTGCGCCTTATCCGGTAACTATCG
TCTTGAGTCCAACCCGGTAAGACACGACTTATCGCCACTGGCAGCAGCCACTGGTAACAGGATTAGCAGA
GCGAGGTATGTAGGCGGTGCTACAGAGTTCTTGAAGTGGTGGGCTAACTACGGCTACACTAGAAGAACAG
TATTTGGTATCTGCGCTCTGCTGAAGCCAGTTACCTTCGGAAAAAGAGTTGGTAGCTCTTGATCCGGCAA
ACAAACCACCGCTGGTAGCGGTGGTTTTTTTGTTTGCAAGCAGCAGATTACGCGCAGAAAAAAAGGATCT
CAAGAAGATCCTTTGATCTTTTCTACGGGGTCTGACGCTCAGTGGAACGACGCGCGCGTAACTCACGTTA
AGGGATTTTGGTCATGAGCTTGCGCCGTCCCGTCAAGTCAGCGTAATGCTCTGCTTAGAAAAACTCATCG
AGCATCAAATGAAATTGCAATTTATTCATATCAGGATTATCAATACCATATTTTTGAAAAAGCCGTTTCT
GTAATGAAGGAGAAAACTCACCGAGGCAGTTCCATAGGATGGCAAGATCCTGGTATCGGTCTGCGATTCC
GACTCGTCCAACATCAATACAACCTATTAATTTCCCCTCGTCAAAAATAAGGTTATCAAGTGAGAAATCA
CCATGAGTGACGACTGAATCCGGTGAGAATGGCAAAAGTTTATGCATTTCTTTCCAGACTTGTTCAACAG
GCCAGCCATTACGCTCGTCATCAAAATCACTCGCATCAACCAAACCGTTATTCATTCGTGATTGCGCCTG
AGCGAGGCGAAATACGCGATCGCTGTTAAAAGGACAATTACAAACAGGAATCGAGTGCAACCGGCGCAGG
AACACTGCCAGCGCATCAACAATATTTTCACCTGAATCAGGATATTCTTCTAATACCTGGAACGCTGTTT
TTCCGGGGATCGCAGTGGTGAGTAACCATGCATCATCAGGAGTACGGATAAAATGCTTGATGGTCGGAAG
TGGCATAAATTCCGTCAGCCAGTTTAGTCTGACCATCTCATCTGTAACATCATTGGCAACGCTACCTTTG
CCATGTTTCAGAAACAACTCTGGCGCATCGGGCTTCCCATACAAGCGATAGATTGTCGCACCTGATTGCC
CGACATTATCGCGAGCCCATTTATACCCATATAAATCAGCATCCATGTTGGAATTTAATCGCGGCCTCGA
CGTTTCCCGTTGAATATGGCTCATATTCTTCCTTTTTCAATATTATTGAAGCATTTATCAGGGTTATTGT
CTCATGAGCGGATACATATTTGAATGTATTTAGAAAAATAAACAAATAGGGGTCAGTGTTACAACCAATT
AACCAATTCTGAACATTATCGCGAGCCCATTTATACCTGAATATGGCTCATAACACCCCTTGTTTGCCTG
GCGGCAGTAGCGCGGTGGTCCCACCTGACCCCATGCCGAACTCAGAAGTGAAACG
